>Addgene plasmid #87132 | x.Amylase | addgene partial sequence | sequence record 174299 | Addgene Partial NGS Result
AAACGCAAGCGCAAAGAGAAAGCAGGTAGCTTGCAGTGGGCTTACATGGCGATAGCTAGACTGGGCGGTT
TTATGGACAGCAAGCGAACCGGAATTGCCAGCTGGGGCGCCCTCTGGTAAGGTTGGGAAGCCCTGCAAAG
TAAACTGGATGGCTTTCTTGCCGCCAAGGATCTGATGGCGCAGGGGATCAAGCTCTGATCAAGAGACAGG
ATGAGGATCGTTTCGCATGATTGAACAAGATGGATTGCACGCAGGTTCTCCGGCCGCTTGGGTGGAGAGG
CTATTCGGCTATGACTGGGCACAACAGACAATCGGCTGCTCTGATGCCGCCGTGTTCCGGCTGTCAGCGC
AGGGGCGCCCGGTTCTTTTTGTCAAGACCGACCTGTCCGGTGCCCTGAATGAACTGCAAGACGAGGCAGC
GCGGCTATCGTGGCTGGCCACGACGGGCGTTCCTTGCGCAGCTGTGCTCGACGTTGTCACTGAAGCGGGA
AGGGACTGGCTGCTATTGGGCGAAGTGCCGGGGCAGGATCTCCTGTCATCTCACCTTGCTCCTGCCGAGA
AAGTATCCATCATGGCTGATGCAATGCGGCGGCTGCATACGCTTGATCCGGCTACCTGCCCATTCGACCA
CCAAGCGAAACATCGCATCGAGCGAGCACGTACTCGGATGGAAGCCGGTCTTGTCGATCAGGATGATCTG
GACGAAGAGCATCAGGGGCTCGCGCCAGCCGAACTGTTCGCCAGGCTCAAGGCGAGCATGCCCGACGGCG
AGGATCTCGTCGTGACCCATGGCGATGCCTGCTTGCCGAATATCATGGTGGAAAATGGCCGCTTTTCTGG
ATTCATCGACTGTGGCCGGCTGGGTGTGGCGGACCGCTATCAGGACATAGCGTTGGCTACCCGTGATATT
GCTGAAGAGCTTGGCGGCGAATGGGCTGACCGCTTCCTCGTGCTTTACGGTATCGCCGCTCCCGATTCGC
AGCGCATCGCCTTCTATCGCCTTCTTGACGAGTTCTTCTGAATTATTAACGCTTACAATTTCCTGATGCG
GTATTTTCTCCTTACGCATCTGTGCGGTATTTCACACCGCATCAGGTGGCACTTTTCGGGGAAATGTGCG
CGGAACCCCTATTTGTTTATTTTTCTAAATACATTCAAATATGTATCCGCTCATGAGATTATCAAAAAGG
ATCTTCACCTAGATCCTTTTAAATTAAAAATGAAGTTTTAAATCAATCTAAAGTATATATGAGTAAACTT
GGTCTGACAGTTACCAATGCTTAATCAGTGAGGCACCTATCTCAGCGATCTGTCTATTTCGTTCATCCAT
AGTTGCCTGACTCCCCGTCGTGTAGATAACTACGATACGGGAGGGCTTACCATCTGGCCCCAGTGCTGCA
ATGATACCGCGAGACCCACGCTCACCGGCTCCAGATTTATCAGCAATAAACCAGCCAGCCGGAAGGGCCG
AGCGCAGAAGTGGTCCTGCAACTTTATCCGCCTCCATCCAGTCTATTAATTGTTGCCGGGAAGCTAGAGT
AAGTAGTTCGCCAGTTAATAGTTTGCGCAACGTTGTTGCCATTGCTACAGGCATCGTGGTGTCACGCTCG
TCGTTTGGTATGGCTTCATTCAGCTCCGGTTCCCAACGATCAAGGCGAGTTACATGATCCCCCATGTTGT
GCAAAAAAGCGGTTAGCTCCTTCGGTCCTCCGATCGTTGTCAGAAGTAAGTTGGCCGCAGTGTTATCACT
CATGGTTATGGCAGCACTGCATAATTCTCTTACTGTCATGCCATCCGTAAGATGCTTTTCTGTGACTGGT
GAGTACTCAACCAAGTCATTCTGAGAATAGTGTATGCGGCGACCGAGTTGCTCTTGCCCGGCGTCAATAC
GGGATAATACCGCGCCACATAGCAGAACTTTAAAAGTGCTCATCATTGGAAAACGTTCTTCGGGGCGAAA
ACTCTCAAGGATCTTACCGCTGTTGAGATCCAGTTCGATGTAACCCACTCGTGCACCCAACTGATCTTCA
GCATCTTTTACTTTCACCAGCGTTTCTGGGTGAGCAAAAACAGGAAGGCAAAATGCCGCAAAAAAGGGAA
TAAGGGCGACACGGAAATGTTGAATACTCATACTCTTCCTTTTTCAATATTATTGAAGCATTTATCAGGG
TTATTGTCTCATGACCAAAATCCCTTAACGTGAGTTTTCGTTCCACTGAGCGTCAGACCCCGTAGAAAAG
ATCAAAGGATCTTCTTGAGATCCTTTTTTTCTGCGCGTAATCTGCTGCTTGCAAACAAAAAAACCACCGC
TACCAGCGGTGGTTTGTTTGCCGGATCAAGAGCTACCAACTCTTTTTCCGAAGGTAACTGGCTTCAGCAG
AGCGCAGATACCAAATACTGTTCTTCTAGTGTAGCCGTAGTTAGGCCACCACTTCAAGAACTCTGTAGCA
CCGCCTACATACCTCGCTCTGCTAATCCTGTTACCAGTGGCTGCTGCCAGTGGCGATAAGTCGTGTCTTA
CCGGGTTGGACTCAAGACGATAGTTACCGGATAAGGCGCAGCGGTCGGGCTGAACGGGGGGTTCGTGCAC
ACAGCCCAGCTTGGAGCGAACGACCTACACCGAACTGAGATACCTACAGCGTGAGCTATGAGAAAGCGCC
ACGCTTCCCGAAGGGAGAAAGGCGGACAGGTATCCGGTAAGCGGCAGGGTCGGAACAGGAGAGCGCACGA
GGGAGCTTCCAGGGGGAAACGCCTGGTATCTTTATAGTCCTGTCGGGTTTCGCCACCTCTGACTTGAGCG
TCGATTTTTGTGATGCTCGTCAGGGGGGCGGAGCCTATGGAAAAACGCCAGCAACGCGGCCTTTTTACGG
TTCCTGGCCTTTTGCTGGCCTTTTGCTCACATGTTCTTTCCTGCGTTATCCCCTGATTCTGTGGATAACC
GTATTACCGCCTTTGAGTGAGCTGATACCGCTCGCCGCAGCCGAACGACCGAGCGCAGCGAGTCAGTGAG
CGAGGAAGCGGAAGAGCGCCCAATACGCAAACCGCCTCTCCCCGCGCGTTGGCCGATTCATTAATGCAGC
TGGCACGACAGGTTTCCCGACTGGAAAGCGGGCAGTGAGCGCAACGCAATTAATGTGAGTTAGCTCACTC
ATTAGGCACCCCAGGCTTTACACTTTATGCTTCCGGCTCGTATGTTGTGTGGAATTGTGAGCGGATAACA
ATTTCACACAGGAAACAGCTATGACCATGATTACGCCAAGCTCAGAATTAACCCTCACTAAAGGGACTAG
TCCTGCAGGTTTAAACGAATTCGCCCTTGCCATCTTTTCTCCATTCCATTTGCGGATGACTCCCCCAAGC
TTGGCACCATATTTGAATTCAGTAACTCGTCCAACTCCAAAGTATTCGTTGACAGAAATTGCTTCACCCC
CAAGATCAATTACCTCTTGGAAGATGAAAGGTCGAGCTCCTGCAGGGAACCATTTTGTGTTCAGATTATT
GAGTCTGTCGGAAATAGCCTTTAGGTCTCCAGGCCACATATGTTTAGCAGCATCCAGTCTGAATCCAGCA
ACCCCAATGTTAATTAGATTGTTCATGTATTCGGCAATCTTCCCACGAACATAGTCTTTCTCCATTGCCA
AATCCAAGAGACCAACAAGACGACAGTTTCGGACCTGGTTAGCATCCCCATAATTTTCTATTTCACCACT
GCCAGTCCTGCACTTTCCATCATTAAAATCCAAGCCGGAATAGGGGACTGGGAAATCCCTGGATCCTGCA
TTGAAGTAGCTTCCACAAGTTGAATGAGTGCCAGCACCTCCACCTGAGCCACACATATGGTTGATTATGG
CATCCACATAAATATATACCCCAACATTGTTACATCTTGTCACCATGTCTCTAAACTGTTGTTCATTCCC
AGAACGAGTGCAGAGCTTATAACTTATAGGTTGGTAACTCTCCCACCAAAAGGGCGAATTCGCGGCCGCT
AAATTCAATTCGCCCTATAGTGAGTCGTATTACAATTCACTGGCCGTCGTTTTACAACGTCGTGACTGGG
AAAACCCTGGCGTTACCCAACTTAATCGCCTTGCAGCACATCCCCCTTTCGCCA
