[The description below was written by a language model from this plasmid's Addgene catalogue record.]
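Description:
x.Amylase is a bacterial cloning plasmid carrying a Xenopus laevis amylase sequence and serves as a template for in vitro transcription of in situ hybridization probes. The catalogue lists the backbone as pGEM-T Easy and the vector type as mammalian expression. However, the record notes that repository sequencing showed the plasmid is not actually in a pGEM-T Easy backbone, and the true backbone is not identified. Nothing in the record points to a mammalian promoter or expression cassette, so the stated purpose of riboprobe synthesis is the better guide to what the plasmid does. It is propagated in E. coli under ampicillin selection. The copy number and origin of replication are not stated.

The functional arrangement is simple: the amylase insert sits next to a bacteriophage T3 RNA polymerase promoter. The sequencing results found this promoter correctly positioned, and the depositor confirmed that the plasmid works for probe synthesis. To make the antisense probe, the plasmid is linearized with NotI and run-off transcripts are generated with T3 polymerase. This yields RNA complementary to the endogenous amylase mRNA, which can be labelled and hybridized to embryos or tissue sections. The record does not give the cloning sites used for the insert, the length or region of the amylase cDNA, or whether a second phage promoter is available for a sense control. Amylase is a marker of exocrine pancreatic differentiation, so a probe of this kind would typically be used to visualize pancreatic development in Xenopus, although the record states only the probe-making purpose.
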