Addgene plasmid #87132: x.Amylase
Purpose: To make in situ hybridization probe for Xenopus amylase.
Depositing lab: Francesca Spagnoli. Depositing organization: Max-Delbrueck-Centrum fuer Molekulare Medizin (MDC).
Backbone
  Vector backbone: pGemTeasy
  Vector type: Mammalian Expression
Growth in bacteria
  Bacterial resistance: Ampicillin, 100 μg/mL
  Growth temperature: 37°C
  Growth strain: DH5alpha
  Copy number: Unknown
Gene/Insert
  Gene/Insert name: Amylase
  Species: X. laevis (frog)
  Cloning method: Restriction Enzyme; 5′ cloning site unknown (unknown if destroyed); 3′ cloning site unknown (unknown if destroyed)
  Sequencing primers: 5′ M13-F
Terms and licenses: Academic/Nonprofit Terms; Industry Terms: Not Available to Industry
Depositor comments: For antisense probe: digest with NotI and use T3 polymerase. Addgene's NGS results indicate that this plasmid is not in a pGEM-T Easy backbone. However, the T3 promoter is correctly situated and the depositor has confirmed that the plasmid is functional for probe synthesis.
How to cite: x.Amylase was a gift from Francesca Spagnoli (Addgene plasmid # 87132 ; http://n2t.net/addgene:87132 ; RRID:Addgene_87132)
